>Addgene plasmid #125823 | pET151-GST-PP-RPN13 (19-132) K97A | addgene full sequence | sequence record 245570 | Addgene NGS Result
GGAATTGTGAGCGGATAACAATTCCCCTCTAGAAATAATTTTGTTTAACTTTAAGAAGGAGATATACATA
TGGGAATTGATCCCTTCACCATGTCCCCTATACTAGGTTATTGGAAAATTAAGGGCCTTGTGCAACCCAC
TCGACTTCTTTTGGAATATCTTGAAGAAAAATATGAAGAGCATTTGTATGAGCGCGATGAAGGTGATAAA
TGGCGAAACAAAAAGTTTGAATTGGGTTTGGAGTTTCCCAATCTTCCTTATTATATTGATGGTGATGTTA
AATTAACACAGTCTATGGCCATCATACGTTATATAGCTGACAAGCACAACATGTTGGGTGGTTGTCCAAA
AGAGCGTGCAGAGATTTCAATGCTTGAAGGAGCGGTTTTGGATATTAGATACGGTGTTTCGAGAATTGCA
TATAGTAAAGACTTTGAAACTCTCAAAGTTGATTTTCTTAGCAAGCTACCTGAAATGCTGAAAATGTTCG
AAGATCGTTTATGTCATAAAACATATTTAAATGGTGATCATGTAACCCATCCTGACTTCATGTTGTATGA
CGCTCTTGATGTTGTTTTATACATGGACCCAATGTGCCTGGATGCGTTCCCAAAATTAGTTTGTTTTAAA
AAACGTATTGAAGCTATCCCACAAATTGATAAGTACTTGAAATCCAGCAAGTATATAGCATGGCCTTTGC
AGGGCTGGCAAGCCACGTTTGGTGGTGGCGACCATCCTCCAAAATCGGATCTGGAAGTTCTGTTCCAGGG
GCCGTCCAACAAGTACTTGGTGGAGTTTCGGGCGGGAAAGATGTCCCTGAAGGGGACCACCGTGACTCCG
GATAAGCGGAAAGGGCTGGTGTACATTCAGCAGACGGACGACTCGCTTATTCACTTCTGCTGGAAGGACA
GGACGTCCGGGAACGTGGAAGACGACTTGATCATCTTCCCTGACGACTGTGAGTTCAAGCGGGTGCCGCA
GTGCCCCAGCGGGAGGGTCTACGTGCTGGCGTTCAAGGCAGGGTCCAAGCGGCTTTTCTTCTGGATGCAG
GAACCCAAGACAGACCAGGATGAGGAGCATTGCCGGAAAGTCAACGAGTATCTGAACAACCCCCCGTAAA
AGGGCGAGCTCAGATCCGGCTGCTAACAAAGCCCGAAAGGAAGCTGAGTTGGCTGCTGCCACCGCTGAGC
AATAACTAGCATAACCCCTTGGGGCCTCTAAACGGGTCTTGAGGGGTTTTTTGCTGAAAGGAGGAACTAT
ATCCGGATATCCCGCAAGAGGCCCGGCAGTACCGGCATAACCAAGCCTATGCCTACAGCATCCAGGGTGA
CGGTGCCGAGGATGACGATGAGCGCATTGTTAGATTTCATACACGGTGCCTGACTGCGTTAGCAATTTAA
CTGTGATAAACTACCGCATTAAAGCTAGCTTATCGATGATAAGCTGTCAAACATGAGAATTAATTCTTGA
AGACGAAAGGGCCTCGTGATACGCCTATTTTTATAGGTTAATGTCATGATAATAATGGTTTCTTAGACGT
CAGGTGGCACTTTTCGGGGAAATGTGCGCGGAACCCCTATTTGTTTATTTTTCTAAATACATTCAAATAT
GTATCCGCTCATGAGACAATAACCCTGATAAATGCTTCAATAATATTGAAAAAGGAAGAGTATGAGTATT
CAACATTTCCGTGTCGCCCTTATTCCCTTTTTTGCGGCATTTTGCCTTCCTGTTTTTGCTCACCCAGAAA
CGCTGGTGAAAGTAAAAGATGCTGAAGATCAGTTGGGTGCACGAGTGGGTTACATCGAACTGGATCTCAA
CAGCGGTAAGATCCTTGAGAGTTTTCGCCCCGAAGAACGTTTTCCAATGATGAGCACTTTTAAAGTTCTG
CTATGTGGCGCGGTATTATCCCGTGTTGACGCCGGGCAAGAGCAACTCGGTCGCCGCATACACTATTCTC
AGAATGACTTGGTTGAGTACTCACCAGTCACAGAAAAGCATCTTACGGATGGCATGACAGTAAGAGAATT
ATGCAGTGCTGCCATAACCATGAGTGATAACACTGCGGCCAACTTACTTCTGACAACGATCGGAGGACCG
AAGGAGCTAACCGCTTTTTTGCACAACATGGGGGATCATGTAACTCGCCTTGATCGTTGGGAACCGGAGC
TGAATGAAGCCATACCAAACGACGAGCGTGACACCACGATGCCTGCAGCAATGGCAACAACGTTGCGCAA
ACTATTAACTGGCGAACTACTTACTCTAGCTTCCCGGCAACAATTAATAGACTGGATGGAGGCGGATAAA
GTTGCAGGACCACTTCTGCGCTCGGCCCTTCCGGCTGGCTGGTTTATTGCTGATAAATCTGGAGCCGGTG
AGCGTGGGTCTCGCGGTATCATTGCAGCACTGGGGCCAGATGGTAAGCCCTCCCGTATCGTAGTTATCTA
CACGACGGGGAGTCAGGCAACTATGGATGAACGAAATAGACAGATCGCTGAGATAGGTGCCTCACTGATT
AAGCATTGGTAACTGTCAGACCAAGTTTACTCATATATACTTTAGATTGATTTAAAACTTCATTTTTAAT
TTAAAAGGATCTAGGTGAAGATCCTTTTTGATAATCTCATGACCAAAATCCCTTAACGTGAGTTTTCGTT
CCACTGAGCGTCAGACCCCGTAGAAAAGATCAAAGGATCTTCTTGAGATCCTTTTTTTCTGCGCGTAATC
TGCTGCTTGCAAACAAAAAAACCACCGCTACCAGCGGTGGTTTGTTTGCCGGATCAAGAGCTACCAACTC
TTTTTCCGAAGGTAACTGGCTTCAGCAGAGCGCAGATACCAAATACTGTCCTTCTAGTGTAGCCGTAGTT
AGGCCACCACTTCAAGAACTCTGTAGCACCGCCTACATACCTCGCTCTGCTAATCCTGTTACCAGTGGCT
GCTGCCAGTGGCGATAAGTCGTGTCTTACCGGGTTGGACTCAAGACGATAGTTACCGGATAAGGCGCAGC
GGTCGGGCTGAACGGGGGGTTCGTGCACACAGCCCAGCTTGGAGCGAACGACCTACACCGAACTGAGATA
CCTACAGCGTGAGCTATGAGAAAGCGCCACGCTTCCCGAAGGGAGAAAGGCGGACAGGTATCCGGTAAGC
GGCAGGGTCGGAACAGGAGAGCGCACGAGGGAGCTTCCAGGGGGAAACGCCTGGTATCTTTATAGTCCTG
TCGGGTTTCGCCACCTCTGACTTGAGCGTCGATTTTTGTGATGCTCGTCAGGGGGGCGGAGCCTATGGAA
AAACGCCAGCAACGCGGCCTTTTTACGGTTCCTGGCCTTTTGCTGGCCTTTTGCTCACATGTTCTTTCCT
GCGTTATCCCCTGATTCTGTGGATAACCGTATTACCGCCTTTGAGTGAGCTGATACCGCTCGCCGCAGCC
GAACGACCGAGCGCAGCGAGTCAGTGAGCGAGGAAGCGGAAGAGCGCCTGATGCGGTATTTTCTCCTTAC
GCATCTGTGCGGTATTTCACACCGCAATGGTGCACTCTCAGTACAATCTGCTCTGATGCCGCATAGTTAA
GCCAGTATACACTCCGCTATCGCTACGTGACTGGGTCATGGCTGCGCCCCGACACCCGCCAACACCCGCT
GACGCGCCCTGACGGGCTTGTCTGCTCCCGGCATCCGCTTACAGACAAGCTGTGACCGTCTCCGGGAGCT
GCATGTGTCAGAGGTTTTCACCGTCATCACCGAAACGCGCGAGGCAGCTGCGGTAAAGCTCATCAGCGTG
GTCGTGAAGCGATTCACAGATGTCTGCCTGTTCATCCGCGTCCAGCTCGTTGAGTTTCTCCAGAAGCGTT
AATGTCTGGCTTCTGATAAAGCGGGCCATGTTAAGGGCGGTTTTTTCCTGTTTGGTCACTGATGCCTCCG
TGTAAGGGGGATTTCTGTTCATGGGGGTAATGATACCGATGAAACGAGAGAGGATGCTCACGATACGGGT
TACTGATGATGAACATGCCCGGTTACTGGAACGTTGTGAGGGTAAACAACTGGCGGTATGGATGCGGCGG
GACCAGAGAAAAATCACTCAGGGTCAATGCCAGCGCTTCGTTAATACAGATGTAGGTGTTCCACAGGGTA
GCCAGCAGCATCCTGCGATGCAGATCCGGAACATAATGGTGCAGGGCGCTGACTTCCGCGTTTCCAGACT
TTACGAAACACGGAAACCGAAGACCATTCATGTTGTTGCTCAGGTCGCAGACGTTTTGCAGCAGCAGTCG
CTTCACGTTCGCTCGCGTATCGGTGATTCATTCTGCTAACCAGTAAGGCAACCCCGCCAGCCTAGCCGGG
TCCTCAACGACAGGAGCACGATCATGCGCACCCGTGGCCAGGACCCAACGCTGCCCGAGATGCGCCGCGT
GCGGCTGCTGGAGATGGCGGACGCGATGGATATGTTCTGCCAAGGGTTGGTTTGCGCATTCACAGTTCTC
CGCAAGAATTGATTGGCTCCAATTCTTGGAGTGGTGAATCCGTTAGCGAGGTGCCGCCGGCTTCCATTCA
GGTCGAGGTGGCCCGGCTCCATGCACCGCGACGCAACGCGGGGAGGCAGACAAGGTATAGGGCGGCGCCT
ACAATCCATGCCAACCCGTTCCATGTGCTCGCCGAGGCGGCATAAATCGCCGTGACGATCAGCGGTCCAA
TGATCGAAGTTAGGCTGGTAAGAGCCGCGAGCGATCCTTGAAGCTGTCCCTGATGGTCGTCATCTACCTG
CCTGGACAGCATGGCCTGCAACGCGGGCATCCCGATGCCGCCGGAAGCGAGAAGAATCATAATGGGGAAG
GCCATCCAGCCTCGCGTCGCGAACGCCAGCAAGACGTAGCCCAGCGCGTCGGCCGCCATGCCGGCGATAA
TGGCCTGCTTCTCGCCGAAACGTTTGGTGGCGGGACCAGTGACGAAGGCTTGAGCGAGGGCGTGCAAGAT
TCCGAATACCGCAAGCGACAGGCCGATCATCGTCGCGCTCCAGCGAAAGCGGTCCTCGCCGAAAATGACC
CAGAGCGCTGCCGGCACCTGTCCTACGAGTTGCATGATAAAGAAGACAGTCATAAGTGCGGCGACGATAG
TCATGCCCCGCGCCCACCGGAAGGAGCTGACTGGGTTGAAGGCTCTCAAGGGCATCGGTCGAGATCCCGG
TGCCTAATGAGTGAGCTAACTTACATTAATTGCGTTGCGCTCACTGCCCGCTTTCCAGTCGGGAAACCTG
TCGTGCCAGCTGCATTAATGAATCGGCCAACGCGCGGGGAGAGGCGGTTTGCGTATTGGGCGCCAGGGTG
GTTTTTCTTTTCACCAGTGAGACGGGCAACAGCTGATTGCCCTTCACCGCCTGGCCCTGAGAGAGTTGCA
GCAAGCGGTCCACGCTGGTTTGCCCCAGCAGGCGAAAATCCTGTTTGATGGTGGTTAACGGCGGGATATA
ACATGAGCTGTCTTCGGTATCGTCGTATCCCACTACCGAGATATCCGCACCAACGCGCAGCCCGGACTCG
GTAATGGCGCGCATTGCGCCCAGCGCCATCTGATCGTTGGCAACCAGCATCGCAGTGGGAACGATGCCCT
CATTCAGCATTTGCATGGTTTGTTGAAAACCGGACATGGCACTCCAGTCGCCTTCCCGTTCCGCTATCGG
CTGAATTTGATTGCGAGTGAGATATTTATGCCAGCCAGCCAGACGCAGACGCGCCGAGACAGAACTTAAT
GGGCCCGCTAACAGCGCGATTTGCTGGTGACCCAATGCGACCAGATGCTCCACGCCCAGTCGCGTACCGT
CTTCATGGGAGAAAATAATACTGTTGATGGGTGTCTGGTCAGAGACATCAAGAAATAACGCCGGAACATT
AGTGCAGGCAGCTTCCACAGCAATGGCATCCTGGTCATCCAGCGGATAGTTAATGATCAGCCCACTGACG
CGTTGCGCGAGAAGATTGTGCACCGCCGCTTTACAGGCTTCGACGCCGCTTCGTTCTACCATCGACACCA
CCACGCTGGCACCCAGTTGATCGGCGCGAGATTTAATCGCCGCGACAATTTGCGACGGCGCGTGCAGGGC
CAGACTGGAGGTGGCAACGCCAATCAGCAACGACTGTTTGCCCGCCAGTTGTTGTGCCACGCGGTTGGGA
ATGTAATTCAGCTCCGCCATCGCCGCTTCCACTTTTTCCCGCGTTTTCGCAGAAACGTGGCTGGCCTGGT
TCACCACGCGGGAAACGGTCTGATAAGAGACACCGGCATACTCTGCGACATCGTATAACGTTACTGGTTT
CACATTCACCACCCTGAATTGACTCTCTTCCGGGCGCTATCATGCCATACCGCGAAAGGTTTTGCGCCAT
TCGATGGTGTCCGGGATCTCGACGCTCTCCCTTATGCGACTCCTGCATTAGGAAGCAGCCCAGTAGTAGG
TTGAGGCCGTTGAGCACCGCCGCCGCAAGGAATGGTGCATGCAAGGAGATGGCGCCCAACAGTCCCCCGG
CCACGGGGCCTGCCACCATACCCACGCCGAAACAAGCGCTCATGAGCCCGAAGTGGCGAGCCCGATCTTC
CCCATCGGTGATGTCGGCGATATAGGCGCCAGCAACCGCACCTGTGGCGCCGGTGATGCCGGCCACGATG
CGTCCGGCGTAGAGGATCGAGATCTCGATCCCGCGAAATTAATACGACTCACTATAGG
Features (pLannotate 1.2.2; 20 found; start..end, strand, type, name):
      1..25      +  protein_bind   lac operator: The lac repressor binds to the lac operator to inhibit transcription in E. coli. This inhibition can be relieved by adding lactose or isopropyl-β-D-thiogalactopyranoside (IPTG). lac repressor encoded by lacI
     40..62      +  RBS            RBS: efficient ribosome binding site from bacteriophage T7 gene 10 (Olins and Rangwala, 1989)
     91..744     +  CDS            GST26_SCHJA: Experimental evidence at protein level: Swiss-Prot protein existence level 1. GST isoenzymes appear to play a central role in the parasite detoxification system. Other functions are also suspected including a role in increasing the solubility of haematin in the parasite gut. From Schistosoma japonicum (Blood fluke).
    766..1131    +  CDS            ADRM1 (fragment): ADRM1_HUMAN - Also known as GP110. Experimental evidence at protein level: Swiss-Prot protein existence level 1. Component of the 26S proteasome, a multiprotein complex involved in the ATP-dependent degradation of ubiquitinated proteins. This complex plays a key role in the maintenance of protein homeostasis by removing misfolded or damaged proteins, which could impair cellular functions, and by removing proteins whose functions are no longer required. Therefore, the proteasome participates in numerous cellular processes, including cell cycle progression, apoptosis, or DNA damage repair. Withi
   1139..1188    +  CDS            SET1 (fragment): solubility-enhancement tag derived from T7 phage gene 10B
   1196..1243    +  terminator     T7 terminator: transcription terminator for bacteriophage T7 RNA polymerase
   1266..1370    -  CDS            TcR (fragment): tetracycline efflux protein; tet; confers resistance to tetracycline
   1427..1450    -  promoter       tet promoter (fragment): E. coli promoter for tetracycline efflux protein gene
   1567..1671    +  promoter       AmpR promoter: bla
   1672..2532    +  CDS            AmpR: β-lactamase; bla; confers resistance to ampicillin, carbenicillin, and related antibiotics
   2703..3291    +  rep_origin     ori: high-copy-number ColE1/pMB1/pBR322/pUC origin of replication
   3477..3616    -  misc_feature   bom: basis of mobility region from pBR322
   3718..3909    -  CDS            rop: Rop protein, which maintains plasmids at low copy number; rop
   3926..4306    +  CDS            YPB1_ECOLX: Protein predicted: Swiss-Prot protein existence level 4. From Escherichia coli.
   4548..5172    -  CDS            TcR (fragment): tetracycline efflux protein; tet; confers resistance to tetracycline
   5187..5208    -  protein_bind   CAP binding site: CAP binding activates transcription in the presence of cAMP. E. coli catabolite activator protein
   5221..6303    -  CDS            lacI: lac repressor; lacI; The lac repressor binds to the lac operator to inhibit transcription in E. coli. This inhibition can be relieved by adding lactose or isopropyl-β-D-thiogalactopyranoside (IPTG).
   6304..6381    -  promoter       lacI promoter: lacI
   6389..6668    -  CDS            TcR (fragment): tetracycline efflux protein; tet; confers resistance to tetracycline
   6690..6708    +  promoter       T7 promoter: promoter for bacteriophage T7 RNA polymerase
