[The description below was written by a language model from this plasmid's Addgene catalogue record and pLannotate feature annotations shown in this document.]
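Description:
pET151-GST-PP-RPN13 (19-132) K97A is a bacterial expression plasmid built on the pET151-D-TOPO backbone, modified so that the vector's N-terminal His-tag has been removed. It is maintained in E. coli under ampicillin selection through a β-lactamase gene with its own promoter, and replicates from a ColE1/pMB1-type origin. The pBR322-derived bom region and the rop gene are also present, and rop normally holds copy number down, although the record lists copy number as unknown. Several short tetracycline-resistance fragments and a tet promoter fragment are annotated, but these appear to be non-functional remnants of the pBR322 lineage rather than a usable marker.

The expression cassette follows the standard pET layout. A T7 promoter is followed by a lac operator and the T7 gene 10 ribosome binding site, then the open reading frame and a T7 terminator. A plasmid-borne lacI gene supplies the repressor, so transcription depends on T7 RNA polymerase in the host and is inducible with IPTG. The coding region begins with Schistosoma japonicum glutathione S-transferase, fused N-terminally to a fragment of human RPN13 (ADRM1), a ubiquitin receptor of the 26S proteasome. The fragment covers residues 19-132 and carries a lysine 97 to alanine substitution. The "PP" in the name probably refers to a protease cleavage site in the short linker between GST and the insert, but neither the record nor the feature table states this. A short annotated match to a T7 gene 10B-derived tag lies downstream of the insert, and the record does not say whether it is translated.

The construct is intended for producing GST-tagged mutant RPN13 in E. coli. The associated publication concerns how phosphorylation of the proteasome scaffold RPN2 affects its interaction with RPN13.
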