Addgene plasmid #125823: pET151-GST-PP-RPN13 (19-132) K97A
Purpose: Expresses GST-RPN13 (19-132) K97A in E.coli
Depositing lab: Chris Hill. Depositing organization: University of Utah. Publication: Phosphorylation of Tyr950 in the proteasome scaffolding protein RPN2 modulates its interaction with the ubiquitin receptor RPN13. Hemmis CW, Heard SC, Hill CP. J Biol Chem. 2019 May 7. pii: AC119.008881. doi: 10.1074/jbc.AC119.008881. PubMed 31064842.
Backbone
  Vector backbone: pET151-D-TOPO
  Modifications to backbone: N-terminal His-tag removed
  Vector type: Bacterial Expression
Growth in bacteria
  Bacterial resistance: Ampicillin, 100 μg/mL
  Growth temperature: 37°C
  Growth strain: DH5alpha
  Copy number: Unknown
Gene/Insert
  Gene/Insert name: RPN13 (alt name: ADRM1)
  Species: H. sapiens (human)
  Insert size (bp): 339
  Mutation: changed lysine 97 to alanine
  GenBank ID: NM_175573
  Entrez Gene: ADRM1 (a.k.a. ARM-1, ARM1, GP110, PSMD16)
  Tag / fusion protein: GST (N terminal on insert)
Terms and licenses: Academic/Nonprofit Terms; Industry Terms: Not Available to Industry
How to cite: pET151-GST-PP-RPN13 (19-132) K97A was a gift from Chris Hill (Addgene plasmid # 125823 ; http://n2t.net/addgene:125823 ; RRID:Addgene_125823)
