>Addgene plasmid #125823 | pET151-GST-PP-RPN13 (19-132) K97A | depositor partial sequence | sequence record 240856 | GST-RPN13 K97A ORF
ATGTCCCCTATACTAGGTTATTGGAAAATTAAGGGCCTTGTGCAACCCACTCGACTTCTTTTGGAATATC
TTGAAGAAAAATATGAAGAGCATTTGTATGAGCGCGATGAAGGTGATAAATGGCGAAACAAAAAGTTTGA
ATTGGGTTTGGAGTTTCCCAATCTTCCTTATTATATTGATGGTGATGTTAAATTAACACAGTCTATGGCC
ATCATACGTTATATAGCTGACAAGCACAACATGTTGGGTGGTTGTCCAAAAGAGCGTGCAGAGATTTCAA
TGCTTGAAGGAGCGGTTTTGGATATTAGATACGGTGTTTCGAGAATTGCATATAGTAAAGACTTTGAAAC
TCTCAAAGTTGATTTTCTTAGCAAGCTACCTGAAATGCTGAAAATGTTCGAAGATCGTTTATGTCATAAA
ACATATTTAAATGGTGATCATGTAACCCATCCTGACTTCATGTTGTATGACGCTCTTGATGTTGTTTTAT
ACATGGACCCAATGTGCCTGGATGCGTTCCCAAAATTAGTTTGTTTTAAAAAACGTATTGAAGCTATCCC
ACAAATTGATAAGTACTTGAAATCCAGCAAGTATATAGCATGGCCTTTGCAGGGCTGGCAAGCCACGTTT
GGTGGTGGCGACCATCCTCCAAAATCGGATCTGGAAGTTCTGTTCCAGGGGCCGTCCAACAAGTACTTGG
TGGAGTTTCGGGCGGGAAAGATGTCCCTGAAGGGGACCACCGTGACTCCGGATAAGCGGAAAGGGCTGGT
GTACATTCAGCAGACGGACGACTCGCTTATTCACTTCTGCTGGAAGGACAGGACGTCCGGGAACGTGGAA
GACGACTTGATCATCTTCCCTGACGACTGTGAGTTCAAGCGGGTGCCGCAGTGCCCCAGCGGGAGGGTCT
ACGTGCTGGCGTTCAAGGCAGGGTCCAAGCGGCTTTTCTTCTGGATGCAGGAACCCAAGACAGACCAGGA
TGAGGAGCATTGCCGGAAAGTCAACGAGTATCTGAACAACCCCCCGTAA
